Addgene plasmid #244828: pHS25_10xHis_MBP_TEV_EQR-Cas9
Purpose: Bacterial expression of EQR Cas9 for protein purification
Depositing lab: Jennifer Doudna. Depositing organization: University of California, Berkeley. Publication: Rapid two-step target capture ensures efficient CRISPR-Cas9-guided genome editing. Shi H, Al-Sayyad N, Wasko KM, Trinidad MI, Doherty EE, Vohra K, Boger RS, Colognori D, Cofsky JC, Skopintsev P, Bryant Z, Doudna JA. Mol Cell. 2025 May 1;85(9):1730-1742.e9. doi: 10.1016/j.molcel.2025.03.024. Epub 2025 Apr 23. PubMed 40273916.
Backbone
  Vector backbone: p2CT
  Vector type: Bacterial Expression, CRISPR
Growth in bacteria
  Bacterial resistance: Ampicillin, 100 μg/mL
  Growth temperature: 37°C
  Growth strain: DH5alpha
  Copy number: High Copy
Gene/Insert
  Gene/Insert name: EQR Cas9
  Species: Streptococcus pyogenes
  Mutation: D1135E/R1335Q/T1337R
  Promoter: T7
  Tag / fusion protein: 10xHis-MBP (N terminal on insert)
  Cloning method: Gibson Cloning
Terms and licenses: Academic/Nonprofit Terms; Industry Terms: Not Available to Industry
How to cite: pHS25_10xHis_MBP_TEV_EQR-Cas9 was a gift from Jennifer Doudna (Addgene plasmid # 244828 ; http://n2t.net/addgene:244828 ; RRID:Addgene_244828)
