[The description below was written by a language model from this plasmid's Addgene catalogue record and pLannotate feature annotations shown in this document.]
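Description:
pHS25_10xHis_MBP_TEV_EQR-Cas9 is a bacterial expression plasmid of about 10.1 kb, built on the p2CT backbone, for producing and purifying the EQR variant of Streptococcus pyogenes Cas9. It is propagated in E. coli under ampicillin selection, conferred by a β-lactamase gene with its own promoter, and replicates from a ColE1/pMB1-type origin. The backbone shows its pBR322 ancestry: the annotation finds the bom mobility region, the rop gene and interrupted fragments of the tetracycline resistance gene flanking the expression cassette, which are remnants rather than a working marker. The catalogue lists the plasmid as high copy, although rop is normally associated with reduced copy number.

The expression cassette is driven by a T7 promoter followed by the phage T7 gene 10 ribosome binding site, so it requires a host supplying T7 RNA polymerase, and it ends at a T7 terminator. The open reading frame encodes an N-terminal 10xHis tag, a cytosolic maltose binding protein lacking its signal sequence, a TEV protease recognition site and then Cas9. The His tag allows metal-affinity capture, MBP aids solubility and yield, and TEV cleavage can release Cas9 from the tags. The Cas9 carries the D1135E, R1335Q and T1337R substitutions; these lie in the PAM-interacting region, and the EQR variant is generally known for altered PAM specificity compared with the wild-type enzyme. A short match to a T7 gene 10B-derived solubility tag just before the terminator is probably residual vector sequence. The recorded purpose is preparation of recombinant EQR Cas9 protein, and the associated work concerns how Cas9 captures its DNA targets during genome editing.
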