Features (pLannotate 1.2.2; 17 found; start..end, strand, type, name):
    452..470     +  promoter       T7 promoter: promoter for bacteriophage T7 RNA polymerase
    559..581     +  RBS            RBS: efficient ribosome binding site from bacteriophage T7 gene 10 (Olins and Rangwala, 1989)
    601..630     +  CDS            10xHis: 10xHis affinity tag
    640..1740    +  CDS            MBP: maltose binding protein from E. coli; malE (mutated); This version of the gene does not encode a signal sequence, so MBP will remain in the cytosol.
   1795..1811    +  CDS            TEV site (fragment): tobacco etch virus (TEV) protease recognition and cleavage site
   1822..5926    +  CDS            Cas9 (fragment): Cas9 (Csn1) endonuclease from the Streptococcus pyogenes Type II CRISPR/Cas system generates RNA-guided double strand breaks in DNA
   6011..6060    +  CDS            SET1 (fragment): solubility-enhancement tag derived from T7 phage gene 10B
   6068..6115    +  terminator     T7 terminator: transcription terminator for bacteriophage T7 RNA polymerase
   6141..6433    -  CDS            TcR (fragment): tetracycline efflux protein; tet; confers resistance to tetracycline
   6481..6509    -  promoter       tet promoter: E. coli promoter for tetracycline efflux protein gene
   6622..6726    +  promoter       AmpR promoter: bla
   6727..7587    +  CDS            AmpR: β-lactamase; bla; confers resistance to ampicillin, carbenicillin, and related antibiotics
   7758..8346    +  rep_origin     ori: high-copy-number ColE1/pMB1/pBR322/pUC origin of replication
   8532..8671    -  misc_feature   bom: basis of mobility region from pBR322
   8773..8964    -  CDS            rop: Rop protein, which maintains plasmids at low copy number; rop
   8981..9361    +  CDS            YPB1_ECOLX: Protein predicted: Swiss-Prot protein existence level 4. From Escherichia coli.
   9603..430     -  CDS            TcR (fragment) (across the origin): tetracycline efflux protein; tet; confers resistance to tetracycline
>Addgene plasmid #244828 | pHS25_10xHis_MBP_TEV_EQR-Cas9 | addgene full sequence | sequence record 486071 | Addgene NGS Result
GCGGTCCTCGCCGAAAATGACCCAGAGCGCTGCCGGCACCTGTCCTACGAGTTGCATGATAAAGAAGACA
GTCATAAGTGCGGCGACGATAGTCATGCCCCGCGCCCACCGGAAGGAGCTGACTGGGTTGAAGGCTCTCA
AGGGCATCGGTCGACGCTCTCCCTTATGCGACTCCTGCATTAGGAAGCAGCCCAGTAGTAGGTTGAGGCC
GTTGAGCACCGCCGCCGCAAGGAATGGTGCATGCAAGGAGATGGCGCCCAACAGTCCCCCGGCCACGGGG
CCTGCCACCATACCCACGCCGAAACAAGCGCTCATGAGCCCGAAGTGGCGAGCCCGATCTTCCCCATCGG
TGATGTCGGCGATATAGGCGCCAGCAACCGCACCTGTGGCGCCGGTGATGCCGGCCACGATGCGTCCGGC
GTAGAGGATCGAGATCTCGATCCCGCGAAATTAATACGACTCACTATAGGGAGACCACAACGGTTTCCCT
CTAGTGCCGGCTCCGGAGAGCTCTTTAATTAAGCGGCCGCCCTGCAGGACTCGAGTTCTAGAAATAATTT
TGTTTAACTTTAAGAAGGAGATATACATATGAAATCTTCTCACCATCACCATCACCATCACCATCACCAT
GGTTCTTCTATGAAAATCGAAGAAGGTAAACTGGTAATCTGGATTAACGGCGATAAAGGCTATAACGGTC
TCGCTGAAGTCGGTAAGAAATTCGAGAAAGATACCGGAATTAAAGTCACCGTTGAGCATCCGGATAAACT
GGAAGAGAAATTCCCACAGGTTGCGGCAACTGGCGATGGCCCTGACATTATCTTCTGGGCACACGACCGC
TTTGGTGGCTACGCTCAATCTGGCCTGTTGGCTGAAATCACCCCGGACAAAGCGTTCCAGGACAAGCTGT
ATCCGTTTACCTGGGATGCCGTACGTTACAACGGCAAGCTGATTGCTTACCCGATCGCTGTTGAAGCGTT
ATCGCTGATTTATAACAAAGATCTGCTGCCGAACCCGCCAAAAACCTGGGAAGAGATCCCGGCGCTGGAT
AAAGAACTGAAAGCGAAAGGTAAGAGCGCGCTGATGTTCAACCTGCAAGAACCGTACTTCACCTGGCCGC
TGATTGCTGCTGACGGGGGTTATGCGTTCAAGTATGAAAACGGCAAGTACGACATTAAAGACGTGGGCGT
GGATAACGCTGGCGCGAAAGCGGGTCTGACCTTCCTGGTTGACCTGATTAAAAACAAACACATGAATGCA
GACACCGATTACTCCATCGCAGAAGCTGCCTTTAATAAAGGCGAAACAGCGATGACCATCAACGGCCCGT
GGGCATGGTCCAACATCGACACCAGCAAAGTGAATTATGGTGTAACGGTACTGCCGACCTTCAAGGGTCA
ACCATCCAAACCGTTCGTTGGCGTGCTGAGCGCAGGTATTAACGCCGCCAGTCCGAACAAAGAGCTGGCA
AAAGAGTTCCTCGAAAACTATCTGCTGACTGATGAAGGTCTGGAAGCGGTTAATAAAGACAAACCGCTGG
GTGCCGTAGCGCTGAAGTCTTACGAGGAAGAGTTGGCGAAAGATCCACGTATTGCCGCCACTATGGAAAA
CGCCCAGAAAGGTGAAATCATGCCGAACATCCCGCAGATGTCCGCTTTCTGGTATGCCGTGCGTACTGCG
GTGATCAACGCCGCCAGCGGTCGTCAGACTGTCGATGAAGCCCTGAAAGACGCGCAGACTAATTCGAGCT
CGAACAACAACAACAATAACAATAACAACAACCTCGGGATCGAGGAAAACCTGTACTTCCAATCCAATGC
AATGGATAAGAAATACTCAATAGGCTTAGATATCGGCACAAATAGCGTCGGATGGGCGGTGATCACTGAT
GAATATAAGGTTCCGTCTAAAAAGTTCAAGGTTCTGGGAAATACAGACCGCCACAGTATCAAAAAAAATC
TTATAGGGGCTCTTTTATTTGACAGTGGAGAGACAGCGGAAGCGACTCGTCTCAAACGGACAGCTCGTAG
AAGGTATACACGTCGGAAGAATCGTATTTGTTATCTACAGGAGATTTTTTCAAATGAGATGGCGAAAGTA
GATGATAGTTTCTTTCATCGACTTGAAGAGTCTTTTTTGGTGGAAGAAGACAAGAAGCATGAACGTCATC
CTATTTTTGGAAATATAGTAGATGAAGTTGCTTATCATGAGAAATATCCAACTATCTATCATCTGCGAAA
AAAATTGGTAGATTCTACTGATAAAGCGGATTTGCGCTTAATCTATTTGGCCTTAGCGCATATGATTAAG
TTTCGTGGTCATTTTTTGATTGAGGGAGATTTAAATCCTGATAATAGTGATGTGGACAAACTATTTATCC
AGTTGGTACAAACCTACAATCAATTATTTGAAGAAAACCCTATTAACGCAAGTGGAGTAGATGCTAAAGC
GATTCTTTCTGCACGATTGAGTAAATCAAGACGATTAGAAAATCTCATTGCTCAGCTCCCCGGTGAGAAG
AAAAATGGCTTATTTGGGAATCTCATTGCTTTGTCATTGGGTTTGACCCCTAATTTTAAATCAAATTTTG
ATTTGGCAGAAGATGCTAAATTACAGCTTTCAAAAGATACTTACGATGATGATTTAGATAATTTATTGGC
GCAAATTGGAGATCAATATGCTGATTTGTTTTTGGCAGCTAAGAATTTATCAGATGCTATTTTACTTTCA
GATATCCTAAGAGTAAATACTGAAATAACTAAGGCTCCCCTATCAGCTTCAATGATTAAACGCTACGATG
AACATCATCAAGACTTGACTCTTTTAAAAGCTTTAGTTCGACAACAACTTCCAGAAAAGTATAAAGAAAT
CTTTTTTGATCAATCAAAAAACGGATATGCAGGTTATATTGATGGGGGAGCTAGCCAAGAAGAATTTTAT
AAATTTATCAAACCAATTTTAGAAAAAATGGATGGTACTGAGGAATTATTGGTGAAACTAAATCGTGAAG
ATTTGCTGCGCAAGCAACGGACCTTTGACAACGGCTCTATTCCCCATCAAATTCACTTGGGTGAGCTGCA
TGCTATTTTGAGAAGACAAGAAGACTTTTATCCATTTTTAAAAGACAATCGTGAGAAGATTGAAAAAATC
TTGACTTTTCGAATTCCTTATTATGTTGGTCCATTGGCGCGTGGCAATAGTCGTTTTGCATGGATGACTC
GGAAGTCTGAAGAAACAATTACCCCATGGAATTTTGAAGAAGTTGTCGATAAAGGTGCTTCAGCTCAATC
ATTTATTGAACGCATGACAAACTTTGATAAAAATCTTCCAAATGAAAAAGTACTACCAAAACATAGTTTG
CTTTATGAGTATTTTACGGTTTATAACGAATTGACAAAGGTCAAATATGTTACTGAAGGAATGCGAAAAC
CAGCATTTCTTTCAGGTGAACAGAAGAAAGCCATTGTTGATTTACTCTTCAAAACAAATCGAAAAGTAAC
CGTTAAGCAATTAAAAGAAGATTATTTCAAAAAAATAGAATGTTTTGATAGTGTTGAAATTTCAGGAGTT
GAAGATAGATTTAATGCTTCATTAGGTACCTACCATGATTTGCTAAAAATTATTAAAGATAAAGATTTTT
TGGATAATGAAGAAAATGAAGATATCTTAGAGGATATTGTTTTAACATTGACCTTATTTGAAGATAGGGA
GATGATTGAGGAAAGACTTAAAACATATGCTCACCTCTTTGATGATAAGGTGATGAAACAGCTTAAACGT
CGCCGTTATACTGGTTGGGGACGTTTGTCTCGAAAATTGATTAATGGTATTAGGGATAAGCAATCTGGCA
AAACAATATTAGATTTTTTGAAATCAGATGGTTTTGCCAATCGCAATTTTATGCAGCTGATCCATGATGA
TAGTTTGACATTTAAAGAAGACATTCAAAAAGCACAAGTGTCTGGACAAGGCGATAGTTTACATGAACAT
ATTGCAAATTTAGCTGGTAGCCCTGCTATTAAAAAAGGTATTTTACAGACTGTAAAAGTTGTTGATGAAT
TGGTCAAAGTAATGGGGCGGCATAAGCCAGAAAATATCGTTATTGAAATGGCACGTGAAAATCAGACAAC
TCAAAAGGGCCAGAAAAATTCGCGAGAGCGTATGAAACGAATCGAAGAAGGTATCAAAGAATTAGGAAGT
CAGATTCTTAAAGAGCATCCTGTTGAAAATACTCAATTGCAAAATGAAAAGCTCTATCTCTATTATCTCC
AAAATGGAAGAGACATGTATGTGGACCAAGAATTAGATATTAATCGTTTAAGTGATTATGATGTCGATCA
CATTGTTCCACAAAGTTTCCTTAAAGACGATTCAATAGACAATAAGGTCTTAACGCGTTCTGATAAAAAT
CGTGGTAAATCGGATAACGTTCCAAGTGAAGAAGTAGTCAAAAAGATGAAAAACTATTGGAGACAACTTC
TAAACGCCAAGTTAATCACTCAACGTAAGTTTGATAATTTAACGAAAGCTGAACGTGGAGGTTTGAGTGA
ACTTGATAAAGCTGGTTTTATCAAACGCCAATTGGTTGAAACTCGCCAAATCACTAAGCATGTGGCACAA
ATTTTGGATAGTCGCATGAATACTAAATACGATGAAAATGATAAACTTATTCGAGAGGTTAAAGTGATTA
CCTTAAAATCTAAATTAGTTTCTGACTTCCGAAAAGATTTCCAATTCTATAAAGTACGTGAGATTAACAA
TTACCATCATGCCCATGATGCGTATCTAAATGCCGTCGTTGGAACTGCTTTGATTAAGAAATATCCAAAA
CTTGAATCGGAGTTTGTCTATGGTGATTATAAAGTTTATGATGTTCGTAAAATGATTGCTAAGTCTGAGC
AAGAAATAGGCAAAGCAACCGCAAAATATTTCTTTTACTCTAATATCATGAACTTCTTCAAAACAGAAAT
TACACTTGCAAATGGAGAGATTCGCAAACGCCCTCTAATCGAAACTAATGGGGAAACTGGAGAAATTGTC
TGGGATAAAGGGCGAGATTTTGCCACAGTGCGCAAAGTATTGTCCATGCCCCAAGTCAATATTGTCAAGA
AAACAGAAGTACAGACAGGCGGATTCTCCAAGGAGTCAATTTTACCAAAAAGAAATTCGGACAAGCTTAT
TGCTCGTAAAAAAGACTGGGATCCAAAAAAATATGGTGGTTTTGAAAGTCCAACGGTAGCTTATTCAGTC
CTAGTGGTTGCTAAGGTGGAAAAAGGGAAATCGAAGAAGTTAAAATCCGTTAAAGAGTTACTAGGGATCA
CAATTATGGAAAGAAGTTCCTTTGAAAAAAATCCGATTGACTTTTTAGAAGCTAAAGGATATAAGGAAGT
TAAAAAAGACTTAATCATTAAACTACCTAAATATAGTCTTTTTGAGTTAGAAAACGGTCGTAAACGGATG
CTGGCTAGTGCCGGAGAATTACAAAAAGGAAATGAGCTGGCTCTGCCAAGCAAATATGTGAATTTTTTAT
ATTTAGCTAGTCATTATGAAAAGTTGAAGGGTAGTCCAGAAGATAACGAACAAAAACAATTGTTTGTGGA
GCAGCATAAGCATTATTTAGATGAGATTATTGAGCAAATCAGTGAATTTTCTAAGCGTGTTATTTTAGCA
GATGCCAATTTAGATAAAGTTCTTAGTGCATATAACAAACATAGAGACAAACCAATACGTGAACAAGCAG
AAAATATTATTCATTTATTTACGTTGACGAATCTTGGAGCTCCCGCTGCTTTTAAATATTTTGATACAAC
AATTGATCGTAAACAGTATCGTTCTACAAAAGAAGTTTTAGATGCCACTCTTATCCATCAATCCATCACT
GGTCTTTATGAAACACGCATTGATTTGAGTCAGCTAGGAGGTGACTAATAACATTGGAAGTGGATAACGG
ATCCGCGATCGCGGCGCGCCACCTGGTGGCCGGCCGGTACCACGCGTGCGCGCTGATCCGGCTGCTAACA
AAGCCCGAAAGGAAGCTGAGTTGGCTGCTGCCACCGCTGAGCAATAACTAGCATAACCCCTTGGGGCCTC
TAAACGGGTCTTGAGGGGTTTTTTGCTGAAAGGAGGAACTATATCCGGATATCCACAGGACGGGTGTGGT
CGCCATGATCGCGTAGTCGATAGTGGCTCCAAGTAGCGAAGCGAGCAGGACTGGGCGGCGGCCAAAGCGG
TCGGACAGTGCTCCGAGAACGGGTGCGCATAGAAATTGCATCAACGCATATAGCGCTAGCAGCACGCCAT
AGTGACTGGCGATGCTGTCGGAATGGACGATATCCCGCAAGAGGCCCGGCAGTACCGGCATAACCAAGCC
TATGCCTACAGCATCCAGGGTGACGGTGCCGAGGATGACGATGAGCGCATTGTTAGATTTCATACACGGT
GCCTGACTGCGTTAGCAATTTAACTGTGATAAACTACCGCATTAAAGCTTATCGATGATAAGCTGTCAAA
CATGAGAATTCTTGAAGACGAAAGGGCCTCGTGATACGCCTATTTTTATAGGTTAATGTCATGATAATAA
TGGTTTCTTAGACGTCAGGTGGCACTTTTCGGGGAAATGTGCGCGGAACCCCTATTTGTTTATTTTTCTA
AATACATTCAAATATGTATCCGCTCATGAGACAATAACCCTGATAAATGCTTCAATAACATTGAAAAAGG
AAGAGTATGAGTATTCAACATTTCCGTGTCGCCCTTATTCCCTTTTTTGCGGCATTTTGCCTTCCTGTTT
TTGCTCACCCAGAAACGCTGGTGAAAGTAAAAGATGCTGAAGATCAGTTGGGTGCACGAGTGGGTTACAT
CGAACTGGATCTCAACAGCGGTAAGATCCTTGAGAGTTTTCGCCCCGAAGAACGTTTTCCAATGATGAGC
ACTTTTAAAGTTCTGCTATGTGGCGCGGTATTATCCCGTGTTGACGCCGGGCAAGAGCAACTCGGTCGCC
GCATACACTATTCTCAGAATGACTTGGTTGAGTACTCACCAGTCACAGAAAAGCATCTTACGGATGGCAT
GACAGTAAGAGAATTATGCAGTGCTGCCATAACCATGAGTGATAACACTGCGGCCAACTTACTTCTGACA
ACGATCGGAGGACCGAAGGAGCTAACCGCTTTTTTGCACAACATGGGGGATCATGTAACTCGCCTTGATC
GTTGGGAACCGGAGCTGAATGAAGCCATACCAAACGACGAGCGTGACACCACGATGCCTGCAGCAATGGC
AACAACGTTGCGCAAACTATTAACTGGCGAACTACTTACTCTAGCTTCCCGGCAACAATTAATAGACTGG
ATGGAGGCGGATAAAGTTGCAGGACCACTTCTGCGCTCGGCCCTTCCGGCTGGCTGGTTTATTGCTGATA
AATCTGGAGCCGGTGAGCGTGGGTCTCGCGGTATCATTGCAGCACTGGGGCCAGATGGTAAGCCCTCCCG
TATCGTAGTTATCTACACGACGGGGAGTCAGGCAACTATGGATGAACGAAATAGACAGATCGCTGAGATA
GGTGCCTCACTGATTAAGCATTGGTAACTGTCAGACCAAGTTTACTCATATATACTTTAGATTGATTTAA
AACTTCATTTTTAATTTAAAAGGATCTAGGTGAAGATCCTTTTTGATAATCTCATGACCAAAATCCCTTA
ACGTGAGTTTTCGTTCCACTGAGCGTCAGACCCCGTAGAAAAGATCAAAGGATCTTCTTGAGATCCTTTT
TTTCTGCGCGTAATCTGCTGCTTGCAAACAAAAAAACCACCGCTACCAGCGGTGGTTTGTTTGCCGGATC
AAGAGCTACCAACTCTTTTTCCGAAGGTAACTGGCTTCAGCAGAGCGCAGATACCAAATACTGTCCTTCT
AGTGTAGCCGTAGTTAGGCCACCACTTCAAGAACTCTGTAGCACCGCCTACATACCTCGCTCTGCTAATC
CTGTTACCAGTGGCTGCTGCCAGTGGCGATAAGTCGTGTCTTACCGGGTTGGACTCAAGACGATAGTTAC
CGGATAAGGCGCAGCGGTCGGGCTGAACGGGGGGTTCGTGCACACAGCCCAGCTTGGAGCGAACGACCTA
CACCGAACTGAGATACCTACAGCGTGAGCTATGAGAAAGCGCCACGCTTCCCGAAGGGAGAAAGGCGGAC
AGGTATCCGGTAAGCGGCAGGGTCGGAACAGGAGAGCGCACGAGGGAGCTTCCAGGGGGAAACGCCTGGT
ATCTTTATAGTCCTGTCGGGTTTCGCCACCTCTGACTTGAGCGTCGATTTTTGTGATGCTCGTCAGGGGG
GCGGAGCCTATGGAAAAACGCCAGCAACGCGGCCTTTTTACGGTTCCTGGCCTTTTGCTGGCCTTTTGCT
CACATGTTCTTTCCTGCGTTATCCCCTGATTCTGTGGATAACCGTATTACCGCCTTTGAGTGAGCTGATA
CCGCTCGCCGCAGCCGAACGACCGAGCGCAGCGAGTCAGTGAGCGAGGAAGCGGAAGAGCGCCTGATGCG
GTATTTTCTCCTTACGCATCTGTGCGGTATTTCACACCGCAATGGTGCACTCTCAGTACAATCTGCTCTG
ATGCCGCATAGTTAAGCCAGTATACACTCCGCTATCGCTACGTGACTGGGTCATGGCTGCGCCCCGACAC
CCGCCAACACCCGCTGACGCGCCCTGACGGGCTTGTCTGCTCCCGGCATCCGCTTACAGACAAGCTGTGA
CCGTCTCCGGGAGCTGCATGTGTCAGAGGTTTTCACCGTCATCACCGAAACGCGCGAGGCAGCTGCGGTA
AAGCTCATCAGCGTGGTCGTGAAGCGATTCACAGATGTCTGCCTGTTCATCCGCGTCCAGCTCGTTGAGT
TTCTCCAGAAGCGTTAATGTCTGGCTTCTGATAAAGCGGGCCATGTTAAGGGCGGTTTTTTCCTGTTTGG
TCACTGATGCCTCCGTGTAAGGGGGATTTCTGTTCATGGGGGTAATGATACCGATGAAACGAGAGAGGAT
GCTCACGATACGGGTTACTGATGATGAACATGCCCGGTTACTGGAACGTTGTGAGGGTAAACAACTGGCG
GTATGGATGCGGCGGGACCAGAGAAAAATCACTCAGGGTCAATGCCAGCGCTTCGTTAATACAGATGTAG
GTGTTCCACAGGGTAGCCAGCAGCATCCTGCGATGCAGATCCGGAACATAATGGTGCAGGGCGCTGACTT
CCGCGTTTCCAGACTTTACGAAACACGGAAACCGAAGACCATTCATGTTGTTGCTCAGGTCGCAGACGTT
TTGCAGCAGCAGTCGCTTCACGTTCGCTCGCGTATCGGTGATTCATTCTGCTAACCAGTAAGGCAACCCC
GCCAGCCTAGCCGGGTCCTCAACGACAGGAGCACGATCATGCGCACCCGTGGCCAGGACCCAACGCTGCC
CGAGATGCGCCGCGTGCGGCTGCTGGAGATGGCGGACGCGATGGATATGTTCTGCCAAGGGTTGGTTTGC
GCATTCACAGTTCTCCGCAAGAATTGATTGGCTCCAATTCTTGGAGTGGTGAATCCGTTAGCGAGGTGCC
GCCGGCTTCCATTCAGGTCGAGGTGGCCCGGCTCCATGCACCGCGACGCAACGCGGGGAGGCAGACAAGG
TATAGGGCGGCGCCTACAATCCATGCCAACCCGTTCCATGTGCTCGCCGAGGCGGCATAAATCGCCGTGA
CGATCAGCGGTCCAATGATCGAAGTTAGGCTGGTAAGAGCCGCGAGCGATCCTTGAAGCTGTCCCTGATG
GTCGTCATCTACCTGCCTGGACAGCATGGCCTGCAACGCGGGCATCCCGATGCCGCCGGAAGCGAGAAGA
ATCATAATGGGGAAGGCCATCCAGCCTCGCGTCGCGAACGCCAGCAAGACGTAGCCCAGCGCGTCGGCCG
CCATGCCGGCGATAATGGCCTGCTTCTCGCCGAAACGTTTGGTGGCGGGACCAGTGACGAAGGCTTGAGC
GAGGGCGTGCAAGATTCCGAATACCGCAAGCGACAGGCCGATCATCGTCGCGCTCCAGCGAAA
